Addgene plasmid #229349: pXTK112 [Term_aacC1_PartType10]
Purpose: XanthoMoClo Golden Gate Part Plasmid for cloning, contains Term_aacC1_PartType10
Depositing lab: Michael Springer. Depositing organization: Harvard Medical School. Publication: XanthoMoClo horizontal line A Robust Modular Cloning Genetic Toolkit for the Genera Xanthobacter and Roseixanthobacter. Soltysiak MPM, Ory ALH, Lee AD, Christophersen CE, Jalihal AP, Springer M. ACS Synth Biol. 2025 Apr 18;14(4):1173-1190. doi: 10.1021/acssynbio.4c00806. Epub 2025 Mar 13. PubMed 40080684.
Backbone
  Vector backbone: pXTK
  Vector type: Bacterial Expression
Growth in bacteria
  Bacterial resistance: Ampicillin, 100 μg/mL
  Growth temperature: 37°C
  Growth strain: DH5alpha
  Copy number: Low Copy
Gene/Insert
  Gene/Insert name: aacC1 Terminator (alt name: Term_aacC1_PartType10)
  Species: Synthetic
  Cloning method: Restriction Enzyme; 5′ cloning site unknown (unknown if destroyed)
Terms and licenses: Academic/Nonprofit Terms; Industry Terms: Not Available to Industry
How to cite: pXTK112 [Term_aacC1_PartType10] was a gift from Michael Springer (Addgene plasmid # 229349 ; http://n2t.net/addgene:229349 ; RRID:Addgene_229349)
