[The description below was written by a language model from this plasmid's Addgene catalogue record and pLannotate feature annotations shown in this document.]
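Description:
pXTK112 [Term_aacC1_PartType10] is a small Golden Gate part plasmid from the XanthoMoClo modular cloning toolkit, which was developed for genetic engineering of the bacterial genera Xanthobacter and Roseixanthobacter. It is built on the pXTK backbone and catalogued as a bacterial expression vector, but it works as a storage and donor plasmid for a single standardized part rather than as an expression construct. The sequenced record is only 1,770 nt. Nearly all of that is propagation machinery: a ColE1/pMB1/pUC-type origin of replication for maintenance in E. coli, and a TEM-type bla beta-lactamase gene under its native AmpR promoter, which confers ampicillin resistance. A short bacteriophage fd terminator lies just downstream of bla. The catalogue lists the plasmid as low copy, while the automated annotation describes the origin as a high-copy type. The record does not resolve this discrepancy.

The payload is a synthetic aacC1 terminator, named for the aacC1 gentamicin acetyltransferase gene and formatted as a "Part Type 10" element in the toolkit's positional scheme. The feature table does not annotate this insert. It presumably sits in one of the short unannotated stretches, such as the gap between the origin and the AmpR promoter, but its exact location cannot be confirmed from the record. The flanking Type IIS restriction sites and overhangs are also not stated, and the 5′ cloning site is recorded as unknown. In a MoClo-style workflow, a part like this is excised and ligated in a defined order with the other part types (promoters, coding sequences, markers, origins) to build multi-part plasmids. Here it would supply transcription termination at the type 10 position.
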