Features (pLannotate 1.2.2; 4 found; start..end, strand, type, name):
      1..589     +  rep_origin     ori: high-copy-number ColE1/pMB1/pBR322/pUC origin of replication
    748..839     +  promoter       AmpR promoter: bla
    840..1697    +  CDS            bla: BLAT_ECOLX - Experimental evidence at protein level: Swiss-Prot protein existence level 1. TEM-type are the most prevalent beta-lactamases in enterobacteria; they hydrolyze the beta-lactam bond in susceptible beta-lactam antibiotics, thus conferring resistance to penicillins and cephalosporins. TEM-3 and TEM-4 are capable of hydrolyzing cefotaxime and ceftazidime. TEM-5 is capable of hydrolyzing ceftazidime. TEM-6 is capable of hydrolyzing ceftazidime and aztreonam. TEM-8/CAZ-2, TEM- 16/CAZ-7 and TEM-24/CAZ-6 are markedly active against ceftazidime. IRT- 4 shows resistance to beta-lactamase in
   1704..1743    +  terminator     fd terminator: central terminator from bacteriophage fd (Otsuka and Kunisawa, 1982)
>Addgene plasmid #229349 | pXTK112 [Term_aacC1_PartType10] | addgene full sequence | sequence record 464832 | Addgene NGS Result
TTGAGATCCTTTTTTTCTGCGCGTAATCTGCTGCTTGCAAACAAAAAAACCACCGCTACCAGCGGTGGTT
TGTTTGCCGGATCAAGAGCTACCAACTCTTTTTCCGAAGGTAACTGGCTTCAGCAGAGCGCAGATACCAA
ATACTGTTCTTCTAGTGTAGCCGTAGTTAGGCCACCACTTCAAGAACTCTGTAGCACCGCCTACATACCT
CGCTCTGCTAATCCTGTTACCAGTGGCTGCTGCCAGTGGCGATAAGTCGTGTCTTACCGGGTTGGACTCA
AGACGATAGTTACCGGATAAGGCGCAGCGGTCGGGCTGAACGGGGGGTTCGTGCACACAGCCCAGCTTGG
AGCGAACGACCTACACCGAACTGAGATACCTACAGCGTGAGCTATGAGAAAGCGCCACGCTTCCCGAAGG
GAGAAAGGCGGACAGGTATCCGGTAAGCGGCAGGGTCGGAACAGGAGAGCGCACGAGGGAGCTTCCAGGG
GGAAACGCCTGGTATCTTTATAGTCCTGTCGGGTTTCGCCACCTCTGACTTGAGCGTCGATTTTTGTGAT
GCTCGTCAGGGGGGCGGAGCCTATGGAAAAACGCCAGCAACGCGAGTCGGTCTCTATCTATTCGTTCAAG
CCGAGATCGGCTTCCCGGCCGCGGAGTTGTTCGGTAAATTGTCACAACGCCGCCAGGTGGATTTACATGA
GACCAGAGTAGCCCGCCTAATGAGCGGGCTTTTTTTTAATTCCCCTATTTGTTTATTTTTCTAAATACAT
TCAAATATGTATCCGCTCATGAGACAATAACCCTGATAAATGCTTCAATAATATTGAAAAAGGAAGAGTA
TGAGCATTCAGCATTTTCGTGTGGCGCTGATTCCGTTTTTTGCGGCGTTTTGCCTGCCGGTGTTTGCGCA
TCCGGAAACCCTGGTGAAAGTGAAAGATGCGGAAGATCAACTGGGTGCGCGCGTGGGCTATATTGAACTG
GATCTGAACAGCGGCAAAATTCTGGAATCTTTTCGTCCGGAAGAACGTTTTCCGATGATGAGCACCTTTA
AAGTGCTGCTGTGCGGTGCGGTTCTGAGCCGTGTGGATGCGGGCCAGGAACAACTGGGCCGTCGTATTCA
TTATAGCCAGAACGATCTGGTGGAATATAGCCCGGTGACCGAAAAACATCTGACCGATGGCATGACCGTG
CGTGAACTGTGCAGCGCGGCGATTACCATGAGCGATAACACCGCGGCGAACCTGCTGCTGACGACCATTG
GCGGTCCGAAAGAACTGACCGCGTTTCTGCATAACATGGGCGATCATGTGACCCGTCTGGATCGTTGGGA
ACCGGAACTGAACGAAGCGATTCCGAACGATGAACGTGATACCACCATGCCGGCAGCAATGGCGACCACC
CTGCGTAAACTGCTGACGGGTGAGCTGCTGACCCTGGCAAGCCGCCAGCAACTGATTGATTGGATGGAAG
CGGATAAAGTGGCGGGTCCGCTGCTGCGTAGCGCGCTGCCGGCTGGCTGGTTTATTGCGGATAAAAGCGG
TGCGGGCGAACGTGGCAGCCGTGGCATTATTGCGGCGCTGGGCCCGGATGGTAAACCGAGCCGTATTGTG
GTGATTTATACCACCGGCAGCCAGGCGACGATGGATGAACGTAACCGTCAGATTGCGGAAATTGGCGCGA
GCCTGATTAAACATTGGTAAACCGATACAATTAAAGGCTCCTTTTGGAGCCTTTTTTTTTGGACGACCCT
TGTCAGATCAAAGGATCTTC
